Addgene plasmid #164917: pNTI757 P(PGK1)-citrine P(HIS4)-mCherry
Purpose: Divergent promoter expression cassette, P(HIS4) expression with P(PGK1) normalizer
Depositing lab: Nicholas Ingolia. Depositing organization: University of California, Berkeley. Publication: CiBER-seq dissects genetic networks by quantitative CRISPRi profiling of expression phenotypes. Muller R, Meacham ZA, Ferguson L, Ingolia NT. Science. 2020 Dec 11;370(6522). pii: 370/6522/eabb9662. doi: 10.1126/science.abb9662. PubMed 33303588.
Backbone
  Vector backbone: pCR™Blunt II-TOPO®
  Backbone manufacturer: Invitrogen
  Backbone size w/o insert (bp): 3500
  Total vector size (bp): 6100
  Modifications to backbone: Removed a chunk that included the BamHI and SpeI restriction sites
  Vector type: Yeast Expression
Growth in bacteria
  Bacterial resistance: Kanamycin, 50 μg/mL
  Growth temperature: 30°C
  Growth strain: NEB Stable
  Copy number: Unknown
Gene/Insert
  Gene/Insert name: P(PGK1)-citrine and P(HIS4)-mCherry
  Species: S. cerevisiae (budding yeast), Synthetic
  Insert size (bp): 2623
  Promoter: PGK1 (yeast) and HIS4 (yeast)
  Cloning method: Gibson Cloning
  Sequencing primers: 5′ ATTTAGGTGACACTATAG; 3′ TAATACGACTCACTATAGGG
Terms and licenses: Academic/Nonprofit Terms; Industry Terms: Not Available to Industry
Depositor comments: Digesting this plasmid with BciVI leaves compatible Gibson homology arms on either side of divergent promoter expression cassette, allowing direct Gibson assembly into the barcoded-gRNA plasmid library. See manuscript for additional details.
How to cite: pNTI757 P(PGK1)-citrine P(HIS4)-mCherry was a gift from Nicholas Ingolia (Addgene plasmid # 164917 ; http://n2t.net/addgene:164917 ; RRID:Addgene_164917)
