[The description below was written by a language model from this plasmid's Addgene catalogue record and pLannotate feature annotations shown in this document.]
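Description:
pNTI757 P(PGK1)-citrine P(HIS4)-mCherry is a roughly 6.1 kb donor plasmid built on a modified Invitrogen pCR-Blunt II-TOPO backbone from which a segment containing the BamHI and SpeI sites was removed. It is catalogued as a yeast expression vector, but the annotated features show only bacterial maintenance elements. These are a high-copy ColE1/pUC-type origin, the Tn5-derived NeoR/KanR gene used for kanamycin selection in E. coli, and a BleoR (Sh ble) gene. Backbone remnants are also present: the lac promoter/operator region, lacZα and ccdB fragments, and the SP6 and T7 promoters flanking the insert. No yeast origin, centromere or auxotrophic marker is annotated, consistent with its role as a cassette source rather than a stand-alone yeast plasmid.

The 2.6 kb insert, assembled by Gibson cloning, is a divergent dual-reporter cassette. Between the two reporters lie the S. cerevisiae HIS4 and PGK1 promoters, which are not individually annotated; a short hit called as an RPR1 promoter fragment falls in this region. The mCherry coding sequence sits on the minus strand and is assigned by the record to P(HIS4). An Aequorea-derived yellow fluorescent protein on the plus strand, annotated as "10B", corresponds to citrine and is driven by P(PGK1). HIS4-driven mCherry is the regulated readout, and PGK1-driven citrine is the normalizer that corrects for general variation in expression. No terminators are annotated.

According to the depositor, BciVI digestion releases the cassette with Gibson-compatible homology arms on both sides. This allows direct assembly into a barcoded guide-RNA plasmid library for CiBER-seq, a quantitative CRISPRi profiling approach to expression phenotypes.
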