Features (pLannotate 1.2.2; 17 found; start..end, strand, type, name):
    443..535     +  CDS            lacI (fragment): lac repressor; lacI; The lac repressor binds to the lac operator to inhibit transcription in E. coli. This inhibition can be relieved by adding lactose or isopropyl-β-D-thiogalactopyranoside (IPTG).
    548..569     +  protein_bind   CAP binding site: CAP binding activates transcription in the presence of cAMP. E. coli catabolite activator protein
    584..614     +  promoter       lac promoter: promoter for the E. coli lac operon
    622..638     +  protein_bind   lac operator: The lac repressor binds to the lac operator to inhibit transcription in E. coli. This inhibition can be relieved by adding lactose or isopropyl-β-D-thiogalactopyranoside (IPTG). lac repressor encoded by lacI
    680..698     +  promoter       SP6 promoter: promoter for bacteriophage SP6 RNA polymerase
    780..1487    -  CDS            mCherry: mCherry is a basic (constitutively fluorescent) red fluorescent protein published in 2004, derived from Discosoma sp.. It is reported to be a very rapidly-maturing monomer with low acid sensitivity.
   1762..1803    -  promoter       RPR1 promoter (fragment): RPR1; promoter for the S. cerevisiae RNase P RNA gene
   2569..3282    +  CDS            10B: 10B is a fluorescent protein published in 1996, derived from Aequorea victoria.
   3366..3384    -  promoter       T7 promoter: promoter for bacteriophage T7 RNA polymerase
   3387..3534    +  CDS            lacZα (fragment): LacZα fragment of β-galactosidase; lacZ fragment
   3544..3847    +  CDS            ccdB (fragment): CcdB, a bacterial toxin that poisons DNA gyrase; ccdB; Plasmids containing the ccdB gene cannot be propagated in standard E. coli strains.
   3895..4164    +  CDS            tnpA (fragment): TN5P_ECOLX - Also known as tnp. Experimental evidence at protein level: Swiss-Prot protein existence level 1. Mediates transposition of transposon Tn5 by a 'cut and paste' mechanism. First, the monomeric transposase binds the 19 bp inverted DNA repeats flanking the transposon. Then, dimerization of the DNA- bound transposase creates a synaptic DNA complex. After nicking of the first DNA strand, excision of the transposon proceeds through a series of intermediates. The transposase then mediates the insertion of the transposon at a new site by strand transfer. The activity of the wild- type tran
   4196..4990    +  CDS            NeoR/KanR: aminoglycoside phosphotransferase from Tn5; aph(3')-II (or nptII); confers resistance to neomycin, kanamycin, and G418 (Geneticin®)
   5011..5061    -  misc_feature   bom (fragment): basis of mobility region from pBR322
   5088..5176    +  promoter       AmpR promoter (fragment): bla
   5196..5570    +  CDS            BleoR: antibiotic-binding protein; Sh ble from Streptoalloteichus hindustanus; confers resistance to bleomycin, phleomycin, and Zeocin™
   5708..260     +  rep_origin     ori (across the origin): high-copy-number ColE1/pMB1/pBR322/pUC origin of replication
>Addgene plasmid #164917 | pNTI757 P(PGK1)-citrine P(HIS4)-mCherry | addgene full sequence | sequence record 324998 | Addgene NGS Result
CGTGCACACAGCCCAGCTTGGAGCGAACGACCTACACCGAACTGAGATACCTACAGCGTGAGCTATGAGA
AAGCGCCACGCTTCCCGAAGGGAGAAAGGCGGACAGGTATCCGGTAAGCGGCAGGGTCGGAACAGGAGAG
CGCACGAGGGAGCTTCCAGGGGGAAACGCCTGGTATCTTTATAGTCCTGTCGGGTTTCGCCACCTCTGAC
TTGAGCGTCGATTTTTGTGATGCTCGTCAGGGGGGCGGAGCCTATGGAAAAACGCCAGCAACGCGGCCTT
TTTACGGTTCCTGGCCTTTTGCTGGCCTTTTGCTCACATGTTCTTTCCTGCGTTATCCCCTGATTCTGTG
GATAACCGTATTACCGCCTTTGAGTGAGCTGATACCGCTCGCCGCAGCCGAACGACCGAGCGCAGCGAGT
CAGTGAGCGAGGAAGCGGAAGAGCGCCCAATACGCAAACCGCCTCTCCCCGCGCGTTGGCCGATTCATTA
ATGCAGCTGGCACGACAGGTTTCCCGACTGGAAAGCGGGCAGTGAGCGCAACGCAATTAATGTGAGTTAG
CTCACTCATTAGGCACCCCAGGCTTTACACTTTATGCTTCCGGCTCGTATGTTGTGTGGAATTGTGAGCG
GATAACAATTTCACACAGGAAACAGCTATGACCATGATTACGCCAAGCTATTTAGGTGACACTATAGAAT
ACTCAAGCTATGTTCGCCCTTGTATCCCCTAGGGTAAGTGACTCGACTGGCCTCATAGACAGCGGATCGA
GCGTGTCTATTTGTACAATTCATCCATACCACCAGTAGAATGTCTACCTTCAGCTCTTTCATATTGTTCC
ACAATGGTGTAGTCCTCGTTGTGGGAGGTGATGTCCAACTTGATGTTGACGTTGTAGGCGCCGGGCAGCT
GCACGGGCTTCTTGGCCTTGTAGGTGGTCTTGACCTCAGCGTCGTAGTGGCCGCCGTCCTTCAGCTTCAG
CCTCTGCTTGATCTCGCCCTTCAGGGCGCCGTCCTCGGGGTACATTCTCTCGGAGGAGGCCTCCCAGCAC
ATGGTCTTCTTCTGCATTACGGGGCCGTCGGAGGGGAAGTTGGTGCCTCTCAACTTCACCTTGTAGATGA
ACTCGCCGTCCTGCAGGGAGGAGTCCTGGGTCACGGTCACCACGCCGCCGTCCTCGAAGTTCATCACTCT
CTCCCACTTGAAGCCCTCGGGGAAGGACAGCTTCAAGTAGTCGGGGATGTCGGCGGGGTGCTTCACGTAG
GCCTTGGAGCCGTACATGAACTGAGGGGACAGGATGTCCCAGGCGAAGGGCAGGGGGCCACCCTTGGTCA
CCTTCAGCTTGGCGGTCTGGGTGCCCTCGTAGGGTCTGCCCTCGCCCTCGCCCTCGATCTCGAACTCGTG
GCCGTTCACGGAGCCCTCCATGTGCACCTTGAATCTCATGAACTCCTTGATGATGGCCATGTTATCCTCC
TCGCCCTTGCTCACCATGGATCCTATTCAGAAAAAAAATTTTGTAAACTATTGTATTACTATTACACAGC
GCAGTTGTGCTATGATATTTTTATGTATGTACAACACACATCGGAGGTGAATATAACGTTCCATATCTAT
TATATACACAGTATACTACTGTTCATAGTCATATCCTTTTCTTACCTTCTATATCGAATGACTGATAAAA
AAACGTGAGTCACTGTGCATGGGTTTAGCAATTAATTAACTAATTTACCGGAGTCACTATTAGAGTCAGT
TCGACTGCCTAACTAGTATATGTAACTACCATGTTATGTTCAATTGGCAGATCGGACTTCAACTCAAGAC
GCACAGATATTATAACATCTGCATAATAGGCATTTGCAAGAATTACTCGTGAGTAAGGAAAGAGTGAGGA
ACTATCGCATACCTGCATTTAAAGATGCCGATTTGGGCGCGAATCCTTTATTTTGGCTTCACCCTCATAC
TATTATCAGGGCCAGAAAAAGGAAGTGTTTCCCTCCTTCTTGAATTGATGTTACCCTCATAAAGCACGTG
GCCTCTTATCGAGAAAGAAATTACCGTCGCTCGTGATTTGTTTGCAAAAAGAACAAAACTGAAAAAACCC
AGACACGCTCGACTTCCTGTCTTCCTATTGATTGCAGCTTCCAATTTCGTCACACAACAAGGTCCTAGCG
ACGGCTCACAGGTTTTGTAACAAGCAATCGAAGGTTCTGGAATGGCGGGAAAGGGTTTAGTACCACATGC
TATGATGCCCACTGTGATCTCCAGAGCAAAGTTCGTTCGATCGTACTGTTACTCTCTCTCTTTCAAACAG
AATTGTCCGAATCGTGTGACAACAACAGCCTGTTCTCACACACTCTTTTCTTCTAACCAAGGGGGTGGTT
TAGTTTAGTAGAACCTCGTGAAACTTACATTTACATATATATAAACTTGCATAAATTGGTCAATGCAAGA
AATACATATTTGGTCTTTTCTAATTCGTAGTTTTTCAAGTTCTTAGATGCTTTCTTTTTCTCTTTTTTAC
AGATCATCAAGGAAGTAATTATCTACTTTTTACAACAAATGCTAGCAAATGTCTAAAGGTGAAGAATTAT
TCACTGGTGTTGTCCCAATTTTGGTTGAATTAGATGGTGATGTTAATGGTCACAAATTTTCTGTCTCCGG
TGAAGGTGAAGGTGATGCTACTTACGGTAAATTGACCTTAAAATTTATTTGTACTACTGGTAAATTGCCA
GTTCCATGGCCAACCTTAGTCACTACTTTAGGTTATGGTTTGATGTGTTTTGCTAGATACCCAGATCATA
TGAAACAACATGACTTTTTCAAGTCTGCCATGCCAGAAGGTTATGTTCAAGAAAGAACTATTTTTTTCAA
AGATGACGGTAACTACAAGACCAGAGCTGAAGTCAAGTTTGAAGGTGATACCTTAGTTAATAGAATCGAA
TTAAAAGGTATTGATTTTAAAGAAGATGGTAACATTTTAGGTCACAAATTGGAATACAACTATAACTCTC
ACAATGTTTACATCATGGCTGACAAACAAAAGAATGGTATCAAAGTTAACTTCAAAATTAGACACAACAT
TGAAGATGGTTCTGTTCAATTAGCTGACCATTATCAACAAAATACTCCAATTGGTGATGGTCCAGTCTTG
TTACCAGACAACCATTACTTATCCTATCAATCTGCCTTATCCAAAGATCCAAACGAAAAGAGAGACCACA
TGGTCTTGTTAGAATTTGTTACTGCTGCTGGTATTACCCATGGTATGGATGAATTGTACAAATAGTAGCG
ACACTAGATGGTCTCTGCGACCGTTCCTCACTGTTAGCACGTGAATTCGGATACCATCTAGAGGGCCCAA
TTCGCCCTATAGTGAGTCGTATTACAATTCACTGGCCGTCGTTTTACAACGTCGTGACTGGGAAAACCCT
GGCGTTACCCAACTTAATCGCCTTGCAGCACATCCCCCTTTCGCCAGCTGGCGTAATAGCGAAGAGGCCC
GCACCGATCGCCCTTCCCAACAGTTGCGCAGCCTATACGTACGGCAGTTTAAGGTTTACACCTATAAAAG
AGAGAGCCGTTATCGTCTGTTTGTGGATGTACAGAGTGATATTATTGACACGCCGGGGCGACGGATGGTG
ATCCCCCTGGCCAGTGCACGTCTGCTGTCAGATAAAGTCTCCCGTGAACTTTACCCGGTGGTGCATATCG
GGGATGAAAGCTGGCGCATGATGACCACCGATATGGCCAGTGTGCCGGTCTCCGTTATCGGGGAAGAAGT
GGCTGATCTCAGCCACCGCGAAAATGACATCAAAAACGCCATTAACCTGATGTTCTGGGGAATATAAATG
TCAGGCATGAGATTATCAAAAAGGATCTTCACCTAGATCCTTTTCACGTAGAAAGCCAGTCCGCAGAAAC
GGTGCTGACCCCGGATGAATGTCAGCTACTGGGCTATCTGGACAAGGGAAAACGCAAGCGCAAAGAGAAA
GCAGGTAGCTTGCAGTGGGCTTACATGGCGATAGCTAGACTGGGCGGTTTTATGGACAGCAAGCGAACCG
GAATTGCCAGCTGGGGCGCCCTCTGGTAAGGTTGGGAAGCCCTGCAAAGTAAACTGGATGGCTTTCTTGC
CGCCAAGGATCTGATGGCGCAGGGGATCAAGCTCTGATCAAGAGACAGGATGAGGATCGTTTCGCATGAT
TGAACAAGATGGATTGCACGCAGGTTCTCCGGCCGCTTGGGTGGAGAGGCTATTCGGCTATGACTGGGCA
CAACAGACAATCGGCTGCTCTGATGCCGCCGTGTTCCGGCTGTCAGCGCAGGGGCGCCCGGTTCTTTTTG
TCAAGACCGACCTGTCCGGTGCCCTGAATGAACTGCAAGACGAGGCAGCGCGGCTATCGTGGCTGGCCAC
GACGGGCGTTCCTTGCGCAGCTGTGCTCGACGTTGTCACTGAAGCGGGAAGGGACTGGCTGCTATTGGGC
GAAGTGCCGGGGCAGGATCTCCTGTCATCTCACCTTGCTCCTGCCGAGAAAGTATCCATCATGGCTGATG
CAATGCGGCGGCTGCATACGCTTGATCCGGCTACCTGCCCATTCGACCACCAAGCGAAACATCGCATCGA
GCGAGCACGTACTCGGATGGAAGCCGGTCTTGTCGATCAGGATGATCTGGACGAAGAGCATCAGGGGCTC
GCGCCAGCCGAACTGTTCGCCAGGCTCAAGGCGAGCATGCCCGACGGCGAGGATCTCGTCGTGACCCATG
GCGATGCCTGCTTGCCGAATATCATGGTGGAAAATGGCCGCTTTTCTGGATTCATCGACTGTGGCCGGCT
GGGTGTGGCGGACCGCTATCAGGACATAGCGTTGGCTACCCGTGATATTGCTGAAGAGCTTGGCGGCGAA
TGGGCTGACCGCTTCCTCGTGCTTTACGGTATCGCCGCTCCCGATTCGCAGCGCATCGCCTTCTATCGCC
TTCTTGACGAGTTCTTCTGAATTATTAACGCTTACAATTTCCTGATGCGGTATTTTCTCCTTACGCATCT
GTGCGGTATTTCACACCGCATCAGGTGGCACTTTTCGGGGAAATGTGCGCGGAACCCCTATTTGTTTATT
TTTCTAAATACATTCAAATATGTATCCGCTCATGAGACAATAACCCTGATAAATGCTTCAATAATAGCAC
GTGAGGAGGGCCACCATGGCCAAGTTGACCAGTGCCGTTCCGGTGCTCACCGCGCGCGACGTCGCCGGAG
CGGTCGAGTTCTGGACCGACCGGCTCGGGTTCTCCCGGGACTTCGTGGAGGACGACTTCGCCGGTGTGGT
CCGGGACGACGTGACCCTGTTCATCAGCGCGGTCCAGGACCAGGTGGTGCCGGACAACACCCTGGCCTGG
GTGTGGGTGCGCGGCCTGGACGAGCTGTACGCCGAGTGGTCGGAGGTCGTGTCCACGAACTTCCGGGACG
CCTCCGGGCCGGCCATGACCGAGATCGGCGAGCAGCCGTGGGGGCGGGAGTTCGCCCTGCGCGACCCGGC
CGGCAACTGCGTGCACTTCGTGGCCGAGGAGCAGGACTGACACGTGCTAAAACTTCATTTTTAATTTAAA
AGGATCTAGGTGAAGATCCTTTTTGATAATCTCATGACCAAAATCCCTTAACGTGAGTTTTCGTTCCACT
GAGCGTCAGACCCCGTAGAAAAGATCAAAGGATCTTCTTGAGATCCTTTTTTTCTGCGCGTAATCTGCTG
CTTGCAAACAAAAAAACCACCGCTACCAGCGGTGGTTTGTTTGCCGGATCAAGAGCTACCAACTCTTTTT
CCGAAGGTAACTGGCTTCAGCAGAGCGCAGATACCAAATACTGTTCTTCTAGTGTAGCCGTAGTTAGGCC
ACCACTTCAAGAACTCTGTAGCACCGCCTACATACCTCGCTCTGCTAATCCTGTTACCAGTGGCTGCTGC
CAGTGGCGATAAGTCGTGTCTTACCGGGTTGGACTCAAGACGATAGTTACCGGATAAGGCGCAGCGGTCG
GGCTGAACGGGGGGTT
